Addgene plasmid #164986: CRISPR_HLA_class_I_1
Purpose: Expression of gRNA targeting multiple HLA-A, HLA-B, and HLA-C genes
Depositing lab: Matthew Meyerson. Depositing organization: Dana-Farber Cancer Institute. Publication: Antigen identification for HLA class I- and HLA class II-restricted T cell receptors using cytokine-capturing antigen-presenting cells. Lee MN, Meyerson M. Sci Immunol. 2021 Jan 22;6(55). pii: 6/55/eabf4001. doi: 10.1126/sciimmunol.abf4001. PubMed 33483338.
Backbone
  Vector backbone: pX330 (Addgene #42230)
  Backbone size w/o insert (bp): 9703
  Vector type: Mammalian Expression, CRISPR
Growth in bacteria
  Bacterial resistance: Ampicillin, 100 μg/mL
  Growth temperature: 37°C
  Growth strain: NEB Stable
  Copy number: Unknown
Gene/Insert
  Gene/Insert name: gRNA against HLA class I
  gRNA/shRNA sequence: AGGTCAGTGTGATCTCCGCA
  Species: H. sapiens (human)
  Cloning method: Restriction Enzyme; 5′ cloning site BbsI (unknown if destroyed); 3′ cloning site BbsI (unknown if destroyed)
  Sequencing primers: 5′ U6-F
Terms and licenses: Academic/Nonprofit Terms; Industry Terms: Not Available to Industry
How to cite: CRISPR_HLA_class_I_1 was a gift from Matthew Meyerson (Addgene plasmid # 164986 ; http://n2t.net/addgene:164986 ; RRID:Addgene_164986)
