[The description below was written by a language model from this plasmid's Addgene catalogue record and pLannotate feature annotations shown in this document.]
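Description:
CRISPR_HLA_class_I_1 is a mammalian-expression CRISPR plasmid built on the pX330 backbone, an all-in-one design that delivers both a single guide RNA and Streptococcus pyogenes Cas9 from one vector. It is propagated in E. coli through a high-copy ColE1/pUC-type origin with ampicillin selection (AmpR under its own bla promoter), and it also carries an f1 phage origin. A single AAV2 inverted terminal repeat is annotated near the bacterial backbone. With only one ITR detected, the record gives no indication that the plasmid is meant for AAV packaging.

The payload has two main expression units. A human U6 RNA polymerase III promoter drives a guide cloned through the BbsI sites upstream of the SpCas9 gRNA scaffold. According to the catalogue entry, this spacer targets a sequence shared among multiple human HLA-A, HLA-B and HLA-C genes, so one guide can disrupt several class I loci at once. A partial second scaffold fragment is also annotated just downstream. Cas9 is expressed from a hybrid CBh-type promoter (CMV enhancer, chicken β-actin promoter and a hybrid intron). It is annotated as contiguous N- and C-terminal portions that together form the full coding sequence, followed by a nucleoplasmin nuclear localization signal and a bGH polyadenylation signal.

The feature table also shows an SV40 promoter driving a puromycin N-acetyltransferase sequence, followed by a bleomycin-resistance fragment and an SV40 poly(A) signal. This suggests a mammalian selection cassette that the catalogue fields do not mention. The associated work concerns antigen identification for HLA-restricted T cell receptors using engineered antigen-presenting cells, consistent with use of this plasmid to knock out endogenous HLA class I expression in human cells.
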