Features (pLannotate 1.2.2; 22 found; start..end, strand, type, name):
      1..241     +  promoter       U6 promoter: RNA polymerase III promoter for human U6 snRNA
    271..346     +  misc_RNA       gRNA scaffold: guide RNA scaffold for the Streptococcus pyogenes CRISPR/Cas9 system
    353..396     +  misc_RNA       gRNA scaffold (fragment): guide RNA scaffold for the Streptococcus pyogenes CRISPR/Cas9 system
    443..728     +  enhancer       CMV enhancer: human cytomegalovirus immediate early enhancer; contains an 18-bp deletion relative to the standard CMV enhancer
    730..1007    +  promoter       chicken β-actin promoter: No description available
   1008..1235    +  intron         hybrid intron: hybrid between chicken β-actin (CBA) and minute virus of mice (MMV) introns (Gray et al., 2011)
   1373..2974    +  CDS            Cas9(N): N-terminal portion of Streptococcus pyogenes Cas9 (Zetsche et al., 2015)
   2975..5473    +  CDS            Cas9(C): C-terminal portion of Streptococcus pyogenes Cas9 (Zetsche et al., 2015)
   5474..5521    +  CDS            nucleoplasmin NLS: bipartite nuclear localization signal from nucleoplasmin
   5555..5666    +  polyA_signal   bGH poly(A) signal: bovine growth hormone polyadenylation signal
   5780..6109    +  promoter       SV40 promoter: SV40 enhancer and early promoter
   6127..6726    +  CDS            PuroR (fragment): puromycin N-acetyltransferase; pac from Streptomyces; confers resistance to puromycin
   6752..6910    +  CDS            ble (fragment): BLE_KLEPN - Experimental evidence at protein level: Swiss-Prot protein existence level 1. Binding protein with a strong affinity to the bleomycin family of antibiotics. Binds to CL990; an antimitotic-antibiotic compound. From Klebsiella pneumoniae.
   6905..7026    +  polyA_signal   SV40 poly(A) signal: SV40 polyadenylation signal
   7043..7183    +  repeat_region  AAV2 ITR: inverted terminal repeat of adeno-associated virus serotype 2 inverted
   7188..7239    -  misc_feature   bom (fragment): basis of mobility region from pBR322
   7258..7713    +  rep_origin     f1 ori (sequence partly withheld): f1 bacteriophage origin of replication; arrow indicates direction of (+) strand synthesis
   7714..7763    -  misc_feature   bom (fragment): basis of mobility region from pBR322
   7865..7900    -  CDS            rop (fragment): Rop protein, which maintains plasmids at low copy number; rop
   7995..8099    +  promoter       AmpR promoter: bla
   8100..8960    +  CDS            AmpR: β-lactamase; bla; confers resistance to ampicillin, carbenicillin, and related antibiotics
   9131..9719    +  rep_origin     ori: high-copy-number ColE1/pMB1/pBR322/pUC origin of replication
>Addgene plasmid #164986 | CRISPR_HLA_class_I_1 | addgene full sequence | sequence record 328200 | Addgene NGS Result
GAGGGCCTATTTCCCATGATTCCTTCATATTTGCATATACGATACAAGGCTGTTAGAGAGATAATTGGAA
TTAATTTGACTGTAAACACAAAGATATTAGTACAAAATACGTGACGTAGAAAGTAATAATTTCTTGGGTA
GTTTGCAGTTTTAAAATTATGTTTTAAAATGGACTATCATATGCTTACCGTAACTTGAAAGTATTTCGAT
TTCTTGGCTTTATATATCTTGTGGAAAGGACGAAACACCGAGGTCAGTGTGATCTCCGCAGTTTTAGAGC
TAGAAATAGCAAGTTAAAATAAGGCTAGTCCGTTATCAACTTGAAAAAGTGGCACCGAGTCGGTGCTTTT
TTGTTTTAGAGCTAGAAATAGCAAGTTAAAATAAGGCTAGTCCGTTTTTAGCGCGTGCGCCAATTCTGCA
GACAAATGGCTCTAGAGGTACCCGTTACATAACTTACGGTAAATGGCCCGCCTGGCTGACCGCCCAACGA
CCCCCGCCCATTGACGTCAATAGTAACGCCAATAGGGACTTTCCATTGACGTCAATGGGTGGAGTATTTA
CGGTAAACTGCCCACTTGGCAGTACATCAAGTGTATCATATGCCAAGTACGCCCCCTATTGACGTCAATG
ACGGTAAATGGCCCGCCTGGCATTGTGCCCAGTACATGACCTTATGGGACTTTCCTACTTGGCAGTACAT
CTACGTATTAGTCATCGCTATTACCATGGTCGAGGTGAGCCCCACGTTCTGCTTCACTCTCCCCATCTCC
CCCCCCTCCCCACCCCCAATTTTGTATTTATTTATTTTTTAATTATTTTGTGCAGCGATGGGGGCGGGGG
GGGGGGGGGGGCGCGCGCCRGGGGGGGGGGGGGGGGGGGGGGGGGGGGGSGGGGSGRGGCGGAGAGGTGC
GGCGGCAGCCAATCAGAGCGGCGCGCTCCGAAAGTTTCCTTTTATGGCGAGGCGGCGGCGGCGGCGGCCC
TATAAAAAGCGAAGCGCGCGGCGGGCGGGAGTCGCTGCGCGCTGCCTTCGCCCCGTGCCCCGCTCCGCCG
CCGCCTCGCGCCGCCCGCCCCGGCTCTGACTGACCGCGTTACTCCCACAGGTGAGCGGGCGGGACGGCCC
TTCTCCTCCGGGCTGTAATTAGCTGAGCAAGAGGTAAGGGTTTAAGGGATGGTTGGTTGGTGGGGTATTA
ATGTTTAATTACCTGGAGCACCTGCCTGAAATCACTTTTTTTCAGGTTGGACCGGTGCCACCATGGACTA
TAAGGACCACGACGGAGACTACAAGGATCATGATATTGATTACAAAGACGATGACGATAAGATGGCCCCA
AAGAAGAAGCGGAAGGTCGGTATCCACGGAGTCCCAGCAGCCGACAAGAAGTACAGCATCGGCCTGGACA
TCGGCACCAACTCTGTGGGCTGGGCCGTGATCACCGACGAGTACAAGGTGCCCAGCAAGAAATTCAAGGT
GCTGGGCAACACCGACCGGCACAGCATCAAGAAGAACCTGATCGGAGCCCTGCTGTTCGACAGCGGCGAA
ACAGCCGAGGCCACCCGGCTGAAGAGAACCGCCAGAAGAAGATACACCAGACGGAAGAACCGGATCTGCT
ATCTGCAAGAGATCTTCAGCAACGAGATGGCCAAGGTGGACGACAGCTTCTTCCACAGACTGGAAGAGTC
CTTCCTGGTGGAAGAGGATAAGAAGCACGAGCGGCACCCCATCTTCGGCAACATCGTGGACGAGGTGGCC
TACCACGAGAAGTACCCCACCATCTACCACCTGAGAAAGAAACTGGTGGACAGCACCGACAAGGCCGACC
TGCGGCTGATCTATCTGGCCCTGGCCCACATGATCAAGTTCCGGGGCCACTTCCTGATCGAGGGCGACCT
GAACCCCGACAACAGCGACGTGGACAAGCTGTTCATCCAGCTGGTGCAGACCTACAACCAGCTGTTCGAG
GAAAACCCCATCAACGCCAGCGGCGTGGACGCCAAGGCCATCCTGTCTGCCAGACTGAGCAAGAGCAGAC
GGCTGGAAAATCTGATCGCCCAGCTGCCCGGCGAGAAGAAGAATGGCCTGTTCGGAAACCTGATTGCCCT
GAGCCTGGGCCTGACCCCCAACTTCAAGAGCAACTTCGACCTGGCCGAGGATGCCAAACTGCAGCTGAGC
AAGGACACCTACGACGACGACCTGGACAACCTGCTGGCCCAGATCGGCGACCAGTACGCCGACCTGTTTC
TGGCCGCCAAGAACCTGTCCGACGCCATCCTGCTGAGCGACATCCTGAGAGTGAACACCGAGATCACCAA
GGCCCCCCTGAGCGCCTCTATGATCAAGAGATACGACGAGCACCACCAGGACCTGACCCTGCTGAAAGCT
CTCGTGCGGCAGCAGCTGCCTGAGAAGTACAAAGAGATTTTCTTCGACCAGAGCAAGAACGGCTACGCCG
GCTACATTGACGGCGGAGCCAGCCAGGAAGAGTTCTACAAGTTCATCAAGCCCATCCTGGAAAAGATGGA
CGGCACCGAGGAACTGCTCGTGAAGCTGAACAGAGAGGACCTGCTGCGGAAGCAGCGGACCTTCGACAAC
GGCAGCATCCCCCACCAGATCCACCTGGGAGAGCTGCACGCCATTCTGCGGCGGCAGGAAGATTTTTACC
CATTCCTGAAGGACAACCGGGAAAAGATCGAGAAGATCCTGACCTTCCGCATCCCCTACTACGTGGGCCC
TCTGGCCAGGGGAAACAGCAGATTCGCCTGGATGACCAGAAAGAGCGAGGAAACCATCACCCCCTGGAAC
TTCGAGGAAGTGGTGGACAAGGGCGCTTCCGCCCAGAGCTTCATCGAGCGGATGACCAACTTCGATAAGA
ACCTGCCCAACGAGAAGGTGCTGCCCAAGCACAGCCTGCTGTACGAGTACTTCACCGTGTATAACGAGCT
GACCAAAGTGAAATACGTGACCGAGGGAATGAGAAAGCCCGCCTTCCTGAGCGGCGAGCAGAAAAAGGCC
ATCGTGGACCTGCTGTTCAAGACCAACCGGAAAGTGACCGTGAAGCAGCTGAAAGAGGACTACTTCAAGA
AAATCGAGTGCTTCGACTCCGTGGAAATCTCCGGCGTGGAAGATCGGTTCAACGCCTCCCTGGGCACATA
CCACGATCTGCTGAAAATTATCAAGGACAAGGACTTCCTGGACAATGAGGAAAACGAGGACATTCTGGAA
GATATCGTGCTGACCCTGACACTGTTTGAGGACAGAGAGATGATCGAGGAACGGCTGAAAACCTATGCCC
ACCTGTTCGACGACAAAGTGATGAAGCAGCTGAAGCGGCGGAGATACACCGGCTGGGGCAGGCTGAGCCG
GAAGCTGATCAACGGCATCCGGGACAAGCAGTCCGGCAAGACAATCCTGGATTTCCTGAAGTCCGACGGC
TTCGCCAACAGAAACTTCATGCAGCTGATCCACGACGACAGCCTGACCTTTAAAGAGGACATCCAGAAAG
CCCAGGTGTCCGGCCAGGGCGATAGCCTGCACGAGCACATTGCCAATCTGGCCGGCAGCCCCGCCATTAA
GAAGGGCATCCTGCAGACAGTGAAGGTGGTGGACGAGCTCGTGAAAGTGATGGGCCGGCACAAGCCCGAG
AACATCGTGATCGAAATGGCCAGAGAGAACCAGACCACCCAGAAGGGACAGAAGAACAGCCGCGAGAGAA
TGAAGCGGATCGAAGAGGGCATCAAAGAGCTGGGCAGCCAGATCCTGAAAGAACACCCCGTGGAAAACAC
CCAGCTGCAGAACGAGAAGCTGTACCTGTACTACCTGCAGAATGGGCGGGATATGTACGTGGACCAGGAA
CTGGACATCAACCGGCTGTCCGACTACGATGTGGACCATATCGTGCCTCAGAGCTTTCTGAAGGACGACT
CCATCGACAACAAGGTGCTGACCAGAAGCGACAAGAACCGGGGCAAGAGCGACAACGTGCCCTCCGAAGA
GGTCGTGAAGAAGATGAAGAACTACTGGCGGCAGCTGCTGAACGCCAAGCTGATTACCCAGAGAAAGTTC
GACAATCTGACCAAGGCCGAGAGAGGCGGCCTGAGCGAACTGGATAAGGCCGGCTTCATCAAGAGACAGC
TGGTGGAAACCCGGCAGATCACAAAGCACGTGGCACAGATCCTGGACTCCCGGATGAACACTAAGTACGA
CGAGAATGACAAGCTGATCCGGGAAGTGAAAGTGATCACCCTGAAGTCCAAGCTGGTGTCCGATTTCCGG
AAGGATTTCCAGTTTTACAAAGTGCGCGAGATCAACAACTACCACCACGCCCACGACGCCTACCTGAACG
CCGTCGTGGGAACCGCCCTGATCAAAAAGTACCCTAAGCTGGAAAGCGAGTTCGTGTACGGCGACTACAA
GGTGTACGACGTGCGGAAGATGATCGCCAAGAGCGAGCAGGAAATCGGCAAGGCTACCGCCAAGTACTTC
TTCTACAGCAACATCATGAACTTTTTCAAGACCGAGATTACCCTGGCCAACGGCGAGATCCGGAAGCGGC
CTCTGATCGAGACAAACGGCGAAACCGGGGAGATCGTGTGGGATAAGGGCCGGGATTTTGCCACCGTGCG
GAAAGTGCTGAGCATGCCCCAAGTGAATATCGTGAAAAAGACCGAGGTGCAGACAGGCGGCTTCAGCAAA
GAGTCTATCCTGCCCAAGAGGAACAGCGATAAGCTGATCGCCAGAAAGAAGGACTGGGACCCTAAGAAGT
ACGGCGGCTTCGACAGCCCCACCGTGGCCTATTCTGTGCTGGTGGTGGCCAAAGTGGAAAAGGGCAAGTC
CAAGAAACTGAAGAGTGTGAAAGAGCTGCTGGGGATCACCATCATGGAAAGAAGCAGCTTCGAGAAGAAT
CCCATCGACTTTCTGGAAGCCAAGGGCTACAAAGAAGTGAAAAAGGACCTGATCATCAAGCTGCCTAAGT
ACTCCCTGTTCGAGCTGGAAAACGGCCGGAAGAGAATGCTGGCCTCTGCCGGCGAACTGCAGAAGGGAAA
CGAACTGGCCCTGCCCTCCAAATATGTGAACTTCCTGTACCTGGCCAGCCACTATGAGAAGCTGAAGGGC
TCCCCCGAGGATAATGAGCAGAAACAGCTGTTTGTGGAACAGCACAAGCACTACCTGGACGAGATCATCG
AGCAGATCAGCGAGTTCTCCAAGAGAGTGATCCTGGCCGACGCTAATCTGGACAAAGTGCTGTCCGCCTA
CAACAAGCACCGGGATAAGCCCATCAGAGAGCAGGCCGAGAATATCATCCACCTGTTTACCCTGACCAAT
CTGGGAGCCCCTGCCGCCTTCAAGTACTTTGACACCACCATCGACCGGAAGAGGTACACCAGCACCAAAG
AGGTGCTGGACGCCACCCTGATCCACCAGAGCATCACCGGCCTGTACGAGACACGGATCGACCTGTCTCA
GCTGGGAGGCGACAAAAGGCCGGCGGCCACGAAAAAGGCCGGCCAGGCAAAAAAGAAAAAGTAAGAATTC
CTAGAGCTCGCTGATCAGCCTCGACTGTGCCTTCTAGTTGCCAGCCATCTGTTGTTTGCCCCTCCCCCGT
GCCTTCCTTGACCCTGGAAGGTGCCACTCCCACTGTCCTTTCCTAATAAAATGAGGAAATTGCATCGCAT
TGTCTGAGTAGGTGTCATTCTATTCTGGGGGGTGGGGTGGGGCAGGACAGCAAGGGGGAGGATTGGGAAG
AGAATAGCAGGCATGCTGGGGAGCGGCCGCCTGTGGAATGTGTGTCAGTTAGGGTGTGGAAAGTCCCCAG
GCTCCCCAGCAGGCAGAAGTATGCAAAGCATGCATCTCAATTAGTCAGCAACCAGGTGTGGAAAGTCCCC
AGGCTCCCCAGCAGGCAGAAGTATGCAAAGCATGCATCTCAATTAGTCAGCAACCATAGTCCCGCCCCTA
ACTCCGCCCATCCCGCCCCTAACTCCGCCCAGTTCCGCCCATTCTCCGCCCCATGGCTGACTAATTTTTT
TTATTTATGCAGAGGCCGAGGCCGCCTCTGCCTCTGAGCTATTCCAGAAGTAGTGAGGAGGCTTTTTTGG
AGGCCTAGGCTTTTGCAAAAAGCTCTCGAGGCCACCATGACCGAGTACAAGCCCACGGTGCGCCTCGCCA
CCCGCGACGACGTCCCCAGGGCCGTACGCACCCTCGCCGCCGCGTTCGCCGACTACCCCGCCACGCGCCA
CACCGTCGATCCGGACCGCCACATCGAGCGGGTCACCGAGCTGCAAGAACTCTTCCTCACGCGCGTCGGG
CTCGACATCGGCAAGGTGTGGGTCGCGGACGACGGCGCCGCGGTGGCGGTCTGGACCACGCCGGAGAGCG
TCGAAGCGGGGGCGGTGTTCGCCGAGATCGGCCCGCGCATGGCCGAGTTGAGCGGTTCCCGGCTGGCCGC
GCAGCAACAGATGGAAGGCCTCCTGGCGCCGCACCGGCCCAAGGAGCCCGCGTGGTTCCTGGCCACCGTC
GGCGTCTCGCCCGACCACCAGGGCAAGGGTCTGGGCAGCGCCGTCGTGCTCCCCGGAGTGGAGGCGGCCG
AGCGCGCCGGGGTGCCCGCCTTCCTGGAGACATCCGCGCCCCGCAACCTCCCCTTCTACGAGCGGCTCGG
CTTCACCGTCACCGCCGACGTCGAGGTGCCCGAAGGACCGCGCACCTGGTGCATGACCCGCAAGCCCGGT
GCCTGACTCGAGCGGGACTCTGGGGTTCGAAATGACCGACCAAGCGACGCCCAACCTGCCATCACGAGAT
TTCGATTCCACCGCCGCCTTCTATGAAAGGTTGGGCTTCGGAATCGTTTTCCGGGACGCCGGCTGGATGA
TCCTCCAGCGCGGGGATCTCATGCTGGAGTTCTTCGCCCACCCCAACTTGTTTATTGCAGCTTATAATGG
TTACAAATAAAGCAATAGCATCACAAATTTCACAAATAAAGCATTTTTTTCACTGCATTCTAGTTGTGGT
TTGTCCAAACTCATCAATGTATCTTATCATGTCTGCGGCCGCAGGAACCCCTAGTGATGGAGTTGGCCAC
TCCCTCTCTGCGCGCTCGCTCGCTCACTGAGGCCGGGCGACCAAAGGTCGCCCGACGCCCGGGCTTTGCC
CGGGCGGCCTCAGTGAGCGAGCGAGCGCGCAGCTGCCTGCAGGGGCGCCTGATGCGGTATTTTCTCCTTA
CGCATCTGTGCGGTATTTCACACCGCATA
[95 nt withheld, positions 7240-7334]
T
[46 nt withheld, positions 7336-7381]
C
[141 nt withheld, positions 7383-7523]
CCTTTGACGTTGGAGTCCACGTTCTTT
[37 nt withheld, positions 7551-7587]
ACTCTATCTCGGGCTATTCTTTTGATTTATAAGGGATTTTGCCGATTTCGGTCTATTGGTTAAAAAATGA
GCTGATTTAACAAAAATTTAACGCGAATTTTAACAAAATATTAACGTTTACAATTTTATGGTGCACTCTC
AGTACAATCTGCTCTGATGCCGCATAGTTAAGCCAGCCCCGACACCCGCCAACACCCGCTGACGCGCCCT
GACGGGCTTGTCTGCTCCCGGCATCCGCTTACAGACAAGCTGTGACCGTCTCCGGGAGCTGCATGTGTCA
GAGGTTTTCACCGTCATCACCGAAACGCGCGAGACGAAAGGGCCTCGTGATACGCCTATTTTTATAGGTT
AATGTCATGATAATAATGGTTTCTTAGACGTCAGGTGGCACTTTTCGGGGAAATGTGCGCGGAACCCCTA
TTTGTTTATTTTTCTAAATACATTCAAATATGTATCCGCTCATGAGACAATAACCCTGATAAATGCTTCA
ATAATATTGAAAAAGGAAGAGTATGAGTATTCAACATTTCCGTGTCGCCCTTATTCCCTTTTTTGCGGCA
TTTTGCCTTCCTGTTTTTGCTCACCCAGAAACGCTGGTGAAAGTAAAAGATGCTGAAGATCAGTTGGGTG
CACGAGTGGGTTACATCGAACTGGATCTCAACAGCGGTAAGATCCTTGAGAGTTTTCGCCCCGAAGAACG
TTTTCCAATGATGAGCACTTTTAAAGTTCTGCTATGTGGCGCGGTATTATCCCGTATTGACGCCGGGCAA
GAGCAACTCGGTCGCCGCATACACTATTCTCAGAATGACTTGGTTGAGTACTCACCAGTCACAGAAAAGC
ATCTTACGGATGGCATGACAGTAAGAGAATTATGCAGTGCTGCCATAACCATGAGTGATAACACTGCGGC
CAACTTACTTCTGACAACGATCGGAGGACCGAAGGAGCTAACCGCTTTTTTGCACAACATGGGGGATCAT
GTAACTCGCCTTGATCGTTGGGAACCGGAGCTGAATGAAGCCATACCAAACGACGAGCGTGACACCACGA
TGCCTGTAGCAATGGCAACAACGTTGCGCAAACTATTAACTGGCGAACTACTTACTCTAGCTTCCCGGCA
ACAATTAATAGACTGGATGGAGGCGGATAAAGTTGCAGGACCACTTCTGCGCTCGGCCCTTCCGGCTGGC
TGGTTTATTGCTGATAAATCTGGAGCCGGTGAGCGTGGAAGCCGCGGTATCATTGCAGCACTGGGGCCAG
ATGGTAAGCCCTCCCGTATCGTAGTTATCTACACGACGGGGAGTCAGGCAACTATGGATGAACGAAATAG
ACAGATCGCTGAGATAGGTGCCTCACTGATTAAGCATTGGTAACTGTCAGACCAAGTTTACTCATATATA
CTTTAGATTGATTTAAAACTTCATTTTTAATTTAAAAGGATCTAGGTGAAGATCCTTTTTGATAATCTCA
TGACCAAAATCCCTTAACGTGAGTTTTCGTTCCACTGAGCGTCAGACCCCGTAGAAAAGATCAAAGGATC
TTCTTGAGATCCTTTTTTTCTGCGCGTAATCTGCTGCTTGCAAACAAAAAAACCACCGCTACCAGCGGTG
GTTTGTTTGCCGGATCAAGAGCTACCAACTCTTTTTCCGAAGGTAACTGGCTTCAGCAGAGCGCAGATAC
CAAATACTGTTCTTCTAGTGTAGCCGTAGTTAGGCCACCACTTCAAGAACTCTGTAGCACCGCCTACATA
CCTCGCTCTGCTAATCCTGTTACCAGTGGCTGCTGCCAGTGGCGATAAGTCGTGTCTTACCGGGTTGGAC
TCAAGACGATAGTTACCGGATAAGGCGCAGCGGTCGGGCTGAACGGGGGGTTCGTGCACACAGCCCAGCT
TGGAGCGAACGACCTACACCGAACTGAGATACCTACAGCGTGAGCTATGAGAAAGCGCCACGCTTCCCGA
AGGGAGAAAGGCGGACAGGTATCCGGTAAGCGGCAGGGTCGGAACAGGAGAGCGCACGAGGGAGCTTCCA
GGGGGAAACGCCTGGTATCTTTATAGTCCTGTCGGGTTTCGCCACCTCTGACTTGAGCGTCGATTTTTGT
GATGCTCGTCAGGGGGGCGGAGCCTATGGAAAAACGCCAGCAACGCGGCCTTTTTACGGTTCCTGGCCTT
TTGCTGGCCTTTTGCTCACATGT
