>Addgene plasmid #164986 | CRISPR_HLA_class_I_1 | depositor partial sequence | sequence record 320478 | U6-F primer
GGAATTAATTTGACTGTAAACACAAAGATATTAGTACAAAATACGTGACGTAGAAAGTAATAATTTCTTG
GGTAGTTTGCAGTTTTAAAATTATGTTTTAAAATGGACTATCATATGCTTACCGTAACTTGAAAGTATTT
CGATTTCTTGGCTTTATATATCTTGTGGAAAGGACGAAACACCGAGGTCAGTGTGATCTCCGCAGTTTTA
GAGCTAGAAATAGCAAGTTAAAATAAGGCTAGTCCGTTATCAACTTGAAAAAGTGGCACCGAGTCGGTGC
TTTTTTGTTTTAGAGCTAGAAATAGCAAGTTAAAATAAGGCTAGTCCGTTTTTAGCGCGTGCGCCAATTC
TGCAGACAAATGGCTCTAGAGGTACCCGTTACATAACTTACGGTAAATGGCCCGCCTGGCTGACCGCCCA
ACGACCCCCGCCCATTGACGTCAATAGTAACGCCAATAGGGACTTTCCATTGACGTCAATGGGTGGAGTA
TTTACGGTAAACTGCCCACTTGGCAGTACATCAAGTGTATCATATGCC
